Addgene plasmid #17860: FLIPrbs
Depositing lab: Wolf Frommer. Depositing organization: Carnegie Institution for Science. Publication: Development of a fluorescent nanosensor for ribose. Lager I, Fehr M, Frommer WB, Lalonde S. FEBS Lett. 2003 Oct 9. 553(1-2):85-9. 10.1016/S0014-5793(03)00976-1 PubMed 14550551.
Backbone
  Vector backbone: pRSET-B
  Backbone manufacturer: Invitrogen
  Backbone size w/o insert (bp): 2900
  Vector type: Bacterial Expression
Growth in bacteria
  Bacterial resistance: Ampicillin, 100 μg/mL
  Growth temperature: 37°C
  Growth strain: DH5alpha
  Copy number: High Copy
Gene/Insert
  Gene/Insert name: FLIPrbs (alt names: FLIPrib-250n; ECFP-RBP-EYFP; Ribose Binding Protein)
  Species: E. coli
  Insert size (bp): 2400
  Mutation: D208G
  Tag / fusion protein: ECFP (N terminal on insert); EYFP (C terminal on insert)
  Cloning method: Restriction Enzyme
  Sequencing primers: 5′ na
Terms and licenses: Academic/Nonprofit Terms; Industry Terms: Not Available to Industry
Depositor comments: A RBP PCR product from genomic E. coli DNA encoding mature RBP was cloned into the KpnI site of FLIPglu-600u in pRSETB, replacing the glucose sensor's mglB moiety. The RBP sequence was found to carry a D208G substitution, which does not significantly affect the binding affinity.
How to cite: FLIPrbs was a gift from Wolf Frommer (Addgene plasmid # 17860 ; http://n2t.net/addgene:17860 ; RRID:Addgene_17860)
