[The description below was written by a language model from this plasmid's Addgene catalogue record and pLannotate feature annotations shown in this document.]
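Description:
FLIPrbs (also called FLIPrib-250n) is a bacterial expression plasmid built on the pRSET-B backbone that encodes a genetically encoded FRET nanosensor for ribose. The plasmid is maintained at high copy in E. coli through a ColE1/pUC-type origin and selected with ampicillin via the β-lactamase gene. An f1 origin is also present, which in principle allows single-stranded DNA production. Short annotated fragments of lacZα, lacI, bom and a T7 gene 10B-derived tag appear to be backbone remnants rather than functional elements.

The roughly 2.4 kb insert is a single open reading frame in which the mature E. coli periplasmic ribose-binding protein (rbsB, the binding component of the RbsABC ribose importer and a chemotaxis receptor) is sandwiched between ECFP at the N terminus and EYFP at the C terminus. Expression is driven by a T7 promoter with the T7 gene 10 ribosome binding site and ends at a T7 terminator, so a host supplying T7 RNA polymerase is needed for protein production. Upstream of ECFP the pRSET leader contributes a His-tag region (annotated as a fragment of a composite tag), the T7 gene 10 leader and an Xpress epitope with an enterokinase site, which are useful for purification and detection.

According to the depositor, the sensor was made by cloning an RBP PCR product from genomic DNA into the KpnI site of the glucose sensor FLIPglu-600u, replacing its mglB moiety. The RBP carries a D208G substitution reported not to affect binding affinity significantly. Sensors of this design work by coupling a ligand-induced conformational change in the binding protein to a change in energy transfer between the two fluorophores, giving a ratiometric optical readout of ribose concentration.
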