Features (pLannotate 1.2.2; 17 found; start..end, strand, type, name):
     19..37      +  promoter       T7 promoter: promoter for bacteriophage T7 RNA polymerase
     67..89      +  RBS            RBS: efficient ribosome binding site from bacteriophage T7 gene 10 (Olins and Rangwala, 1989)
    109..129     +  CDS            capTEV™ (fragment): composite tag for in vivo biotinylation, TEV protease cleavage, and 6xHis tagging
    130..162     +  CDS            T7 tag (gene 10 leader): leader peptide from bacteriophage T7 gene 10 promotes efficient translation in E. coli
    166..189     +  CDS            Xpress™ tag: Xpress™ epitope tag, including an enterokinase recognition and cleavage site
    202..918     +  CDS            ECFP: ECFP is a basic (constitutively fluorescent) cyan fluorescent protein published in 1996, derived from Aequorea victoria. It has low acid sensitivity.
    934..1755    +  CDS            rbsB (fragment): RBSB_ECOLI - Also known as prlB, rbsP. Experimental evidence at protein level: Swiss-Prot protein existence level 1. Part of the ABC transporter complex RbsABC involved in ribose import. Binds ribose. Also serves as the primary chemoreceptor for chemotaxis. From Escherichia coli (strain K12).
   1774..2493    +  CDS            EYFP: enhanced YFP mammalian codon-optimized
   2506..2555    +  CDS            SET1 (fragment): solubility-enhancement tag derived from T7 phage gene 10B
   2563..2610    +  terminator     T7 terminator: transcription terminator for bacteriophage T7 RNA polymerase
   2636..2702    +  CDS            lacZα (fragment): LacZα fragment of β-galactosidase; lacZ fragment
   2707..3162    +  rep_origin     f1 ori (sequence partly withheld): f1 bacteriophage origin of replication; arrow indicates direction of (+) strand synthesis
   3165..3216    -  misc_feature   bom (fragment): basis of mobility region from pBR322
   3243..3347    +  promoter       AmpR promoter: bla
   3348..4208    +  CDS            AmpR: β-lactamase; bla; confers resistance to ampicillin, carbenicillin, and related antibiotics
   4379..4967    +  rep_origin     ori: high-copy-number ColE1/pMB1/pBR322/pUC origin of replication
   5150..5203    +  CDS            lacI (fragment): lac repressor; lacI; The lac repressor binds to the lac operator to inhibit transcription in E. coli. This inhibition can be relieved by adding lactose or isopropyl-β-D-thiogalactopyranoside (IPTG).
>Addgene plasmid #17860 | FLIPrbs | depositor full sequence | sequence record 8754 | Author sequence
ATCTCGATCCCGCGAAATTAATACGACTCACTATAGGGAGACCACAACGGTTTCCCTCTAGATAATTTTG
TTTAACTTTAAGAAGGAGATATACATATGCGGGGTTCTCATCATCATCATCATCATGGTATGGCTAGCAT
GACTGGTGGACAGCAAATGGGTCGGGATCTGTACGACGATGACGATAAGGATCCGGGCCGCATGGTGAGC
AAGGGCGAGGAGCTGTTCACCGGGGTGGTGCCCATCCTGGTCGAGCTGGACGGCGACGTAAACGGCCACA
AGTTCAGCGTGTCCGGCGAGGGCGAGGGCGATGCCACCTACGGCAAGCTGACCCTGAAGTTCATCTGCAC
CACCGGCAAGCTGCCCGTGCCCTGGCCCACCCTCGTGACCACCCTGACCTGGGGCGTGCAGTGCTTCAGC
CGCTACCCCGACCACATGAAGCAGCACGACTTCTTCAAGTCCGCCATGCCCGAAGGCTACGTCCAGGAGC
GCACCATCTTCTTCAAGGACGACGGCAACTACAAGACCCGCGCCGAGGTGAAGTTCGAGGGCGACACCCT
GGTGAACCGCATCGAGCTGAAGGGCATCGACTTCAAGGAGGACGGCAACATCCTGGGGCACAAGCTGGAG
TACAACTACATCAGCCACAACGTCTATATCACCGCCGACAAGCAGAAGAACGGCATCAAGGCCAACTTCA
AGATCCGCCACAACATCGAGGACGGCAGCGTGCAGCTCGCCGACCACTACCAGCAGAACACCCCCATCGG
CGACGGCCCCGTGCTGCTGCCCGACAACCACTACCTGAGCACCCAGTCCGCCCTGAGCAAAGACCCCAAC
GAGAAGCGCGATCACATGGTCCTGCTGGAGTTCGTGACCGCCGCCGGGATCACTCTCGGCATGGACGAGC
TGTACAAGGGTGGTACCGGAGGCGCCATGGCAAAAGACACCATCGCGCTGGTGGTCTCCACGCTTAACAA
CCCGTTCTTTGTATCGCTGAAAGATGGCGCGCAGAAAGAGGCGGATAAACTTGGCTATAACCTGGTGGTG
CTGGACTCCCAGAACAACCCGGCGAAAGAGCTGGCGAACGTGCAGGACTTAACCGTTCGCGGCACAAAAA
TTCTGCTGATTAACCCGACCGACTCCGACGCAGTGGGTAATGCTGTGAAGATGGCTAACCAGGCGAACAT
CCCGGTTATCACTCTTGACCGCCAGGCAACGAAAGGTGAAGTGGTGAGCCACATTGCTTCTGATAACGTA
CTGGGCGGCAAAATCGCTGGTGATTACATCGCGAAGAAAGCGGGTGAAGGTGCCAAAGTTATCGAGCTGC
AAGGCATTGCTGGTACATCCGCAGCCCGTGAACGTGGCGAAGGCTTCCAGCAGGCCGTTGCTGCTCACAA
GTTTAATGTTCTTGCCAGCCAGCCAGCAGATTTTGATCGCATTAAAGGTTTGAACGTAATGCAGAACCTG
TTGACCGCTCATCCGGATGTTCAGGCTGTATTCGCGCAGAATGATGAAATGGCGCTGGGGGCGCTGCGCG
CACTGCAAACTGCCGGTAAATCGGATGTGATGGTCGTCGGATTTGACGGTACACCGGATGGCGAAAAAGC
GGTGAATGATGGCAAACTAGCAGCGACTATCGCTCAGCTACCCGATCAGATTGGCGCGAAAGGCGTCGAA
ACCGCAGATAAAGTGCTGAAAGGCGAGAAAGTTCAGGCTAAGTATCCGGTTGATCTGAAACTGGTTGTTA
AGCAGGGCGCCGGTACCGGTGGAATGGTGAGCAAGGGCGAGGAGCTGTTCACCGGGGTGGTGCCCATCCT
GGTCGAGCTGGACGGCGACGTAAACGGCCACAAGTTCAGCGTGTCCGGCGAGGGCGAGGGCGATGCCACC
TACGGCAAGCTGACCCTGAAGTTCATCTGCACCACCGGCAAGCTGCCCGTGCCCTGGCCCACCCTCGTGA
CCACCTTCGGCTACGGCCTGCAGTGCTTCGCCCGCTACCCCGACCACATGAAGCAGCACGACTTCTTCAA
GTCCGCCATGCCCGAAGGCTACGTCCAGGAGCGCACCATCTTCTTCAAGGACGACGGCAACTACAAGACC
CGCGCCGAGGTGAAGTTCGAGGGCGACACCCTGGTGAACCGCATCGAGCTGAAGGGCATCGACTTCAAGG
AGGACGGCAACATCCTGGGGCACAAGCTGGAGTACAACTACAACAGCCACAACGTCTATATCATGGCCGA
CAAGCAGAAGAACGGCATCAAGGTGAACTTCAAGATCCGCCACAACATCGAGGACGGCAGCGTGCAGCTC
GCCGACCACTACCAGCAGAACACCCCCATCGGCGACGGCCCCGTGCTGCTGCCCGACAACCACTACCTGA
GCTACCAGTCCGCCCTGAGCAAAGACCCCAACGAGAAGCGCGATCACATGGTCCTGCTGGAGTTCGTGAC
CGCCGCCGGGATCACTCTCGGCATGGACGAGCTGTACAAGTAAAAGCTTGATCCGGCTGCTAACAAAGCC
CGAAAGGAAGCTGAGTTGGCTGCTGCCACCGCTGAGCAATAACTAGCATAACCCCTTGGGGCCTCTAAAC
GGGTCTTGAGGGGTTTTTTGCTGAAAGGAGGAACTATATCCGGATCTGGCGTAATAGCGAAGAGGCCCGC
ACCGATCGCCCTTCCCAACAGTTGCGCAGCCTGAATGGCGAATGGG
[124 nt withheld, positions 2707-2830]
C
[56 nt withheld, positions 2832-2887]
AGCTTTACGGCACCTCGACCG
[64 nt withheld, positions 2909-2972]
CCTTTGACGTTGGAGTCCACGTTCTTT
[37 nt withheld, positions 3000-3036]
ACCCTATCGCGGTCTATTCTTTTGATTTATAAGGGATTTTGCCGATTTCGGCCTATTGGTTAAAAAATGA
GCTGATTTAACAAATATTTAACGCGAATTTTAACAAAATATTAACGTTTACAATTTCGCCTGATGCGGTA
TTTTCTCCTTACGCATCTGTGCGGTATTTCACACCGCATACAGGTGGCACTTTTCGGGGAAATGTGCGCG
GAACCCCTATTTGTTTATTTTTCTAAATACATTCAAATATGTATCCGCTCATGAGACAATAACCCTGATA
AATGCTTCAATAATATTGAAAAAGGAAGAGTATGAGTATTCAACATTTCCGTGTCGCCCTTATTCCCTTT
TTTGCGGCATTTTGCCTTCCTGTTTTTGCTCACCCAGAAACGCTGGTGAAAGTAAAAGATGCTGAAGATC
AGTTGGGTGCACGAGTGGGTTACATCGAACTGGATCTCAACAGCGGTAAGATCCTTGAGAGTTTTCGCCC
CGAAGAACGTTTTCCAATGATGAGCACTTTTAAAGTTCTGCTATGTGATACACTATTATCCCGTATTGAC
GCCGGGCAAGAGCAACTCGGTCGCCGCATACACTATTCTCAGAATGACTTGGTTGAGTACTCACCAGTCA
CAGAAAAGCATCTTACGGATGGCATGACAGTAAGAGAATTATGCAGTGCTGCCATAACCATGAGTGATAA
CACTGCGGCCAACTTACTTCTGACAACGATCGGAGGACCGAAGGAGCTAACCGCTTTTTTGCACAACATG
GGGGATCATGTAACTCGCCTTGATCGTTGGGAACCGGAGCTGAATGAAGCCATACCAAACGACGAGAGTG
ACACCACGATGCCTGTAGCAATGCCAACAACGTTGCGCAAACTATTAACTGGCGAACTACTTACTCTAGC
TTCCCGGCAACAATTAATAGACTGAATGGAGGCGGATAAAGTTGCAGGACCACTTCTGCGCTCGGCCCTT
CCGGCTGGCTGGTTTATTGCTGATAAATCTGGAGCCGGTGAGCGTGGGTCTCGCGGTATCATTGCAGCAC
TGGGGCCAGATGGTAAGCGCTCCCGTATCGTAGTTATCTACACGACGGGGAGTCAGGCAACTATGGATGA
ACGAAATAGACAGATCGCTGAGATAGGTGCCTCACTGATTAAGCATTGGTAACTGTCAGACCAAGTTTAC
TCATATATACTTTAGATTGATTTAAAACTTCATTTTTAATTTAAAAGGATCTAGGTGAAGATCCTTTTTG
ATAATCTCATGACCAAAATCCCTTAACGTGAGTTTTCGTTCCACTGAGCGTCAGACCCCGTAGAAAAGAT
CAAAGGATCTTCTTGAGATCCTTTTTTTCTGCGCGTAATCTGCTGCTTGCAAACAAAAAAACCACCGCTA
CCAGCGGTGGTTTGTTTGCCGGATCAAGAGCTACCAACTCTTTTTCCGAAGGTAACTGGCTTCAGCAGAG
CGCAGATACCAAATACTGTCCTTCTAGTGTAGCCGTAGTTAGGCCACCACTTCAAGAACTCTGTAGCACC
GCCTACATACCTCGCTCTGCTAATCCTGTTACCAGTGGCTGCTGCCAGTGGCGATAAGTCGTGTCTTACC
GGGTTGGACTCAAGACGATAGTTACCGGATAAGGCGCAGCGGTCGGGCTGAACGGGGGGTTCGTGCACAC
AGCCCAGCTTGGAGCGAACGACCTACACCGAACTGAGATACCTACAGCGTGAGCTATGAGAAAGCGCCAC
GCTTCCCGAAGGGAGAAAGGCGGACAGGTATCCGGTAAGCGGCAGGGTCGGAACAGGAGAGCGCACGAGG
GAGCTTCCAGGGGGAAACGCCTGGTATCTTTATAGTCCTGTCGGGTTTCGCCACCTCTGACTTGAGCGTC
GATTTTTGTGATGCTCGTCAGGGGGGCGGAGCCTATGGAAAAACGCCAGCAACGCGGCCTTTTTACGGTT
CCTGGGCTTTTGCTGGCCTTTTGCTCACATGTTCTTTCCTGCGTTATCCCCTGATTCTGTGGATAACCGT
ATTACCGCCTTTGAGTGAGCTGATACCGCTCGCCGCAGCCGAACGACCGAGCGCAGCGAGTCAGTGAGCG
AGGAAGCGGAAGAGCGCCCAATACGCAAACCGCCTCTCCCCGCGCGTTGGCCGATTCATTAATGCAG
