>Addgene plasmid #17860 | FLIPrbs | addgene partial sequence | sequence record 23790 | 17860 with FLIPrbs (ATGAGCGGTCAACAGGTTCT)
ACTTTATGCGATCAAATCTGCTGGCTGGCTGGCAAGAACATTAAACTTGTGAGCAGCAACGGCCTGCTGG
AAGCCTTCGCCACGTTCACGGGCTGCGGATGTACCAGCAATGCCTTGCAGCTCGATAACTTTGGCACCTT
CACCCGCTTTCTTCGCGATGTAATCACCAGCGATTTTGCCGCCCAGTACGTTATCAGAAGCAATGTGGCT
CACCACTTCACCTTTCGTTGCCTGGCGGTCAAGAGTGATAACCGGGATGTTCGCCTGGTTAGCCATCTTC
ACAGCATTACCCACTGCGTCGGAGTCGGTCGGGTTAATCAGCAGAATTTTTGTGCCGCGAACGGTTAAGT
CCTGCACGTTCGCCAGCTCTTTCGCCGGGTTGTTCTGGGAGTCCAGCACCACCAGGTTATAGCCAAGTTT
ATCCGCCTCTTTCTGCGCGCCATCTTTCAGCGATACAAAGAACGGGTTGTTAAGCGTGGAGACCACCAGC
GCGATGGTGTCTTTTGCCATGGCGCCTCCGGTACCACCCTTGTACAGCTCGTCCATGCCGAGAGTGATCC
CGGCGGCGGTCACGAACTCCAGCAGGACCATGTGATCGCGCTTCTCGTTGGGGTCTTTGCTCAGGGCGGA
CTGGGTGCTCAGGTAGTGGTTGTCGGGCAGCAGCACGGGGCCGTCGCCGATGGGGGTGTTCTGCTGGTAG
TGGTCGGCGAGCTGCACGCTGCCGTCCTCGATGTTGTGGCGAACTGAAANTGNCCTTGANGCCTTCTCTG
TTGTCG
